>Addgene plasmid #15099 | V45 pHIPPY PGL3 Luciferase | depositor full sequence | sequence record 8214 | Author sequence
CAATTCGCCAGGAACCGTAAAAAGGCCGCGTTGCTGGCGTTTTTCCATAGGCTCCGCCCCCCTGACGAGC
ATCACAAAAATCGACGCTCAAGTCAGAGGTGGCGAAACCCGACAGGACTATAAAGATACCAGGCGTTTCC
CCCTGGAAGCTCCCTCGTGCGCTCTCCTGTTCCGACCCTGCCGCTTACCGGATACCTGTCCGCCTTTCTC
CCTTCGGGAAGCGTGGCGCTTTCTCATAGCTCACGCTGTAGGTATCTCAGTTCGGTGTAGGTCGTTCGCT
CCAAGCTGGGCTGTGTGCACGAACCCCCCGTTCAGCCCGACCGCTGCGCCTTATCCGGTAACTATCGTCT
TGAGTCCAACCCGGTAAGACACGACTTATCGCCACTGGCAGCAGCCACTGGTAACAGGATTAGCAGAGCG
AGGTATGTAGGCGGTGCTACAGAGTTCTTGAAGTGGTGGCCTAACTACGGCTACACTAGAAGGACAGTAT
TTGGTATCTGCGCTCTGCTGAAGCCAGTTACCTTCGGAAAAAGAGTTGGTAGCTCTTGATCCGGCAAACA
AACCACCGCTGGTAGCGGTGGTTTTTTTGTTTGCAAGCAGCAGATTACGCGCAGAAAAAAAGGATCTCAA
GAAGATCCTTTGATCTTTTCTACGGGGTCTGACGCTCAGTGGGCGGCCGCATTTGCATGTCGCTATGTGT
TCTGGGAAATCACCATAAACGTGAAATGTCTTTGGATTTGGGAATCTTATAAGTGGATCCTGAGACCGTC
TCAAAAAGGCTCCTCAGAAACAGCTCTTTTTGAGACGCTAGCCACAAGATATATAAAGCCAAGAAATCGA
AATACTTTCAAGTTACGGTAAGCATATGATAGTCCATTTTAAAACATAATTTTAAAACTGCAAACTACCC
AAGAAATTATTACTTTCTACGTCACGTATTTTGTACTAATATCTTTGTGTTTACAGTCAAATTAATTCTA
ATTATCTCTCTAACAGCCTTGTATCGTATATGCAAATATGAAGGAATCATGGGAAATAGGCCCTCTTCCT
GCCCGACCTTGGCGCGCGCTCGGCGCGCGGTCACGCTCCGTCACGTGGTGCGTTTTGCCTGCGCGTCTTT
CCACTGGGGACGCGTGGTGTGGAAAGTCCCCAGGCTCCCCAGCAGGCAGAAGTATGCAAAGCATGCATCT
CAATTAGTCAGCAACCAGGTGTGGAAAGTCCCCAGGCTCCCCAGCAGGCAGAAGTATGCAAAGCATGCAT
CTCAATTAGTCAGCAACCATAGTCCCGCCCCTAACTCCGCCCATCCCGCCCCTAACTCCGCCCAGTTCCG
CCCATTCTCCGCCCCATGGCTGACTAATTTTTTTTATTTATGCAGAGGCCGAGGCCGCCTCGGCCTCTGA
GCTATTCCAGAAGTAGTGAGGAGGCTTTTTTGGAGGCCTAGTCTCGATGTTGACAATTAATCATCGGCAT
AGTATATCGGCATAGTATAATACGACGGATCAAGGAGGTCGACCATGGCCAAGTTGACCAGTGCCGTTCC
GGTGCTCACCGCGCGCGACGTCGCCGGAGCGGTCGAGTTCTGGACCGACCGGCTCGGGTTCTCCCGGGAC
TTCGTGGAGGACGACTTCGCCGGTGTGGTCCGGGACGACGTGACCCTGTTCATCAGCGCGGTCCAGGACC
AGGTGGTGCCGGACAACACCCTGGCCTGGGTGTGGGTGCGCGGCCTGGACGAGCTGTACGCCGAGTGGTC
GGAGGTCGTGTCCACGAACTTCCGGGACGCCTCCGGGCCGGCCATGACCGAGATCGGCGAGCAGCCGTGG
GGGCGGGAGTTCGCCCTGCGCGACCCGGCCGGCAACTGCGTGCACTTCGTGGCCGAGGAGCAGGACTGAA
CTAGCGATATCACTAGGGGGAGGCTAACTGAAACACGGAAGGAGACAATACCGGAAGGAACCCGCGCTAT
GACGGCAATAAAAAGACAGAATAAAACGCACGGTGTTGGGTCGTTTGTTCATAAACGCGGGGTTCGGTCC
CAGGGCTGGCACTCTGTCGATACCCCACCGAGACCCCATTGGGGCCAATACGCCCGCGTTTCTTCCTTTT
CCCCACCCCACCCCCCAAGTTCGGGTGAAGGCCCAGGGCTCGCAGCCAACGTCGGGGCGGCAGG
Features (pLannotate 1.2.2; 8 found; start..end, strand, type, name):
     42..630     -  rep_origin     ori: high-copy-number ColE1/pMB1/pBR322/pUC origin of replication
    681..754     +  promoter       H1 promoter (fragment): human H1 RNA promoter
    812..1045    -  promoter       U6 promoter: RNA polymerase III promoter for human U6 snRNA
   1136..1433    +  promoter       SV40 promoter: SV40 enhancer and early promoter
   1449..1496    +  promoter       EM7 promoter: synthetic bacterial promoter&nbsp
   1515..1889    +  CDS            BleoR: antibiotic-binding protein; Sh ble from Streptoalloteichus hindustanus; confers resistance to bleomycin, phleomycin, and Zeocin™
   1963..2010    +  polyA_signal   HSV TK poly(A) signal: herpes simplex virus thymidine kinase polyadenylation signal (Cole and Stacy, 1985)
   2101..2117    -  polyA_signal   bGH poly(A) signal (fragment): bovine growth hormone polyadenylation signal
