[The description below was written by a language model from this plasmid's Addgene catalogue record and pLannotate feature annotations shown in this document.]
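Description:
V45 pHIPPY PGL3 Luciferase is a compact mammalian RNAi expression plasmid of about 2.2 kb, built on the pHIPPY backbone, which was designed for plasmid-based expression of siRNAs and siRNA libraries in mammalian cells. It replicates in E. coli at high copy number from a ColE1/pUC-type origin. Its single selection cassette serves both hosts. The Sh ble gene (BleoR), which confers resistance to Zeocin/bleomycin, sits downstream of tandem SV40 enhancer/early and synthetic bacterial EM7 promoters and is followed by an HSV TK polyadenylation signal. The same marker can therefore be selected in bacteria through EM7 and in mammalian cells through SV40. A short bGH poly(A) fragment is also annotated near the end of the sequence.

The payload is a 19 bp sequence targeting the luciferase of the pGL3 reporter, placed between two convergent human RNA polymerase III promoters. An H1 promoter (annotated as a fragment) lies on the forward strand and a U6 promoter on the reverse strand. Because the promoters face each other, each transcribes one strand of the insert. The sense and antisense RNAs can then anneal into a duplex siRNA, with no need for a hairpin design. The insert was cloned through BsmBI sites that were destroyed in the process, consistent with the repository's quality-control sequencing finding no BsmBI sites adjacent to the siRNA sequence.

According to the depositor, the construct inhibits expression of pGL3 luciferase. That makes it suited to knocking down the reporter in co-transfection assays, for example as a control for the pHIPPY system.
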