Addgene plasmid #15099: V45 pHIPPY PGL3 Luciferase
Depositing lab: Randall Moon. Publication: A plasmid-based system for expressing small interfering RNA libraries in mammalian cells. Kaykas A, Moon RT. BMC Cell Biol. 2004 Apr 30;5:16. doi: 10.1186/1471-2121-5-16. PubMed 15119963.
Backbone
  Vector backbone: pHIPPY
  Backbone manufacturer: Moon Lab
  Backbone size w/o insert (bp): 2167
  Vector type: Mammalian Expression, RNAi
  Selectable markers: Zeocin
Growth in bacteria
  Bacterial resistance: Bleocin (Zeocin), 50 μg/mL
  Growth temperature: 37°C
  Growth strain: DH5alpha
  Copy number: High Copy
Gene/Insert
  Gene/Insert name: PGL3 luciferase siRNA
  Insert size (bp): 19
  Cloning method: Restriction Enzyme; 5′ cloning site BsmBI (destroyed during cloning); 3′ cloning site BsmBI (destroyed during cloning)
  Sequencing primers: 5′ H1 primer
Terms and licenses: Academic/Nonprofit Terms; Industry Terms: Not Available to Industry
Depositor comments: Inhibits the expression of PGL3 luciferase. Opposing human H1 and human U6 Pol III promoters drive expression of siRNAs See article and author's map for more information. In the sequence link, the PGL3 luciferase siRNA is lower case. Addgene QC Sanger sequencing did not identify BsmBI sites adjacent to the siRNA sequence.
How to cite: V45 pHIPPY PGL3 Luciferase was a gift from Randall Moon (Addgene plasmid # 15099 ; http://n2t.net/addgene:15099 ; RRID:Addgene_15099)
