>Addgene plasmid #15099 | V45 pHIPPY PGL3 Luciferase | addgene partial sequence | sequence record 21576 | 15099 with H1
AGNAGCTTGGATTGGGATCTTATAAGTGGATCCTGAGACCACTCTGAAAAGGCTCCTCAGAAACAGCTCT
TTTCTTCGTGCTAGCCACAAGATATATAAAGCCAAGAAATCGAAATACTTTCAAGTTACGGTAAGCATAT
GATAGTCCATTTTAAAACATAATTTTAAAACTGCAAACTACCCAAGAAATTATTACTTTCTACGTCACGT
ATTTTGTACTAATATCTTTGTGTTTACAGTCAAATTAATTCTAATTATCTCTCTAACAGCCTTGTATCGT
ATATGCAAATATGAAGGAATCATGGGAAATAGGCCCTCTTCCTGCCCGACCTTGGCGCGCGCTCGGCGCG
CGGTCACGCTCCGTCACGTGGTGCGTTTTGCCTGCCCGTCTTTCCACTGGGGACGCGTGGTGTGGAAAGT
CCCCAGGCTCCCCAGCAGGCAGAAGTATGCAAAGCATGCATCTCAATTAGTCAGCAACCAGGTGTGGAAA
GTCCCCAGGCTCCCCAGCAGGCAGAAGTATGCAAAGCATGCATCTCAATTAGTCAGCAACCATAGTCCCG
CCCCTAACTCCGCCCATCCCGCCCCTAACTCCGCCCAGTTCCGCCCATTCTCCGCCCCATGGCTGACTAA
TTTTTTTTATTTATGCAGAGGCG
